>Addgene plasmid #189894 | p663-UBC-miniTurbo-V5-TSSK2_IDG-K | addgene full sequence | sequence record 374274 | Addgene NGS Result
AGGTGGCACTTTTCGGGGAAATGTGCGCGGAACCCCTATTTGTTTATTTTTCTAAATACATTCAAATATG
TATCCGCTCATGAGACAATAACCCTGATAAATGCTTCAATAATATTGAAAAAGGAAGAGTATGAGTATTC
AACATTTCCGTGTCGCCCTTATTCCCTTTTTTGCGGCATTTTGCCTTCCTGTTTTTGCTCACCCAGAAAC
GCTGGTGAAAGTAAAAGATGCTGAAGATCAGTTGGGTGCACGAGTGGGTTACATCGAACTGGATCTCAAC
AGCGGTAAGATCCTTGAGAGTTTTCGCCCCGAAGAACGTTTTCCAATGATGAGCACTTTTAAAGTTCTGC
TATGTGGCGCGGTATTATCCCGTATTGACGCCGGGCAAGAGCAACTCGGTCGCCGCATACACTATTCTCA
GAATGACTTGGTTGAGTACTCACCAGTCACAGAAAAGCATCTTACGGATGGCATGACAGTAAGAGAATTA
TGCAGTGCTGCCATAACCATGAGTGATAACACTGCGGCCAACTTACTTCTGACAACGATCGGAGGACCGA
AGGAGCTAACCGCTTTTTTGCACAACATGGGGGATCATGTAACTCGCCTTGATCGTTGGGAACCGGAGCT
GAATGAAGCCATACCAAACGACGAGCGTGACACCACGATGCCTGTAGCAATGGCAACAACGTTGCGCAAA
CTATTAACTGGCGAACTACTTACTCTAGCTTCCCGGCAACAATTAATAGACTGGATGGAGGCGGATAAAG
TTGCAGGACCACTTCTGCGCTCGGCCCTTCCGGCTGGCTGGTTTATTGCTGATAAATCTGGAGCCGGTGA
GCGTGGGTCTCGCGGTATCATTGCAGCACTGGGGCCAGATGGTAAGCCCTCCCGTATCGTAGTTATCTAC
ACGACGGGGAGTCAGGCAACTATGGATGAACGAAATAGACAGATCGCTGAGATAGGTGCCTCACTGATTA
AGCATTGGTAACTGTCAGACCAAGTTTACTCATATATACTTTAGATTGATTTAAAACTTCATTTTTAATT
TAAAAGGATCTAGGTGAAGATCCTTTTTGATAATCTCATGACCAAAATCCCTTAACGTGAGTTTTCGTTC
CACTGAGCGTCAGACCCCGTAGAAAAGATCAAAGGATCTTCTTGAGATCCTTTTTTTCTGCGCGTAATCT
GCTGCTTGCAAACAAAAAAACCACCGCTACCAGCGGTGGTTTGTTTGCCGGATCAAGAGCTACCAACTCT
TTTTCCGAAGGTAACTGGCTTCAGCAGAGCGCAGATACCAAATACTGTTCTTCTAGTGTAGCCGTAGTTA
GGCCACCACTTCAAGAACTCTGTAGCACCGCCTACATACCTCGCTCTGCTAATCCTGTTACCAGTGGCTG
CTGCCAGTGGCGATAAGTCGTGTCTTACCGGGTTGGACTCAAGACGATAGTTACCGGATAAGGCGCAGCG
GTCGGGCTGAACGGGGGGTTCGTGCACACAGCCCAGCTTGGAGCGAACGACCTACACCGAACTGAGATAC
CTACAGCGTGAGCTATGAGAAAGCGCCACGCTTCCCGAAGGGAGAAAGGCGGACAGGTATCCGGTAAGCG
GCAGGGTCGGAACAGGAGAGCGCACGAGGGAGCTTCCAGGGGGAAACGCCTGGTATCTTTATAGTCCTGT
CGGGTTTCGCCACCTCTGACTTGAGCGTCGATTTTTGTGATGCTCGTCAGGGGGGCGGAGCCTATGGAAA
AACGCCAGCAACGCGGCCTTTTTACGGTTCCTGGCCTTTTGCTGGCTTTTTGCTCACATGTTCTTTCCTG
CGTTATCCCCTGATTCTGTGGATAACCGTATTACCGCCTTTGAGTGAGCTGATACCGCTCGCCGCAGCCG
AACGACCGAGCGCAGCGAGTCAGTGAGCGAGGAAGCGGAAGAGCGCCCAATACGCAAACCGCCTCTCCCC
GCGCGTTGGCCGATTCATTAATGCAGCTGGCACGACAGGTTTCCCGACTGGAAAGCGGGCAGTGAGCGCA
ACGCAATTAATGTGAGTTAGCTCACTCATTAGGCACCCCAGGCTTTACACTTTATGCTTCCGGCTCGTAT
GTTGTGTGGAATTGTGAGCGGATAACAATTTCACACAGGAAACAGCTATGACCATGATTACGCCAAGCGC
GCAATTAACCCTCACTAAAGGGAACAAAAGCTGGAGCTGCAAGCTTAATGTAGTCTTATGCAATACTCTT
GTAGTCTTGCAACATGGTAACGATGAGTTAGCAACATGCCTTACAAGGAGAGAAAAAGCACCGTGCATGC
CGATTGGTGGAAGTAAGGTGGTACGATCGTGCCTTATTAGGAAGGCAACAGACGGGTCTGACATGGATTG
GACGAACCACTGAATTGCCGCATTGCAGAGATATTGTATTTAAGTGCCTAGCTCGATACATAAACGGGTC
TCTCTGGTTAGACCAGATCTGAGCCTGGGAGCTCTCTGGCTAACTAGGGAACCCACTGCTTAAGCCTCAA
TAAAGCTTGCCTTGAGTGCTTCAAGTAGTGTGTGCCCGTCTGTTGTGTGACTCTGGTAACTAGAGATCCC
TCAGACCCTTTTAGTCAGTGTGGAAAATCTCTAGCAGTGGCGCCCGAACAGGGACTTGAAAGCGAAAGGG
AAACCAGAGGAGCTCTCTCGACGCAGGACTCGGCTTGCTGAAGCGCGCACGGCAAGAGGCGAGGGGCGGC
GACTGGTGAGTACGCCAAAAATTTTGACTAGCGGAGGCTAGAAGGAGAGAGATGGGTGCGAGAGCGTCAG
TATTAAGCGGGGGAGAATTAGATCGCGATGGGAAAAAATTCGGTTAAGGCCAGGGGGAAAGAAAAAATAT
AAATTAAAACATATAGTATGGGCAAGCAGGGAGCTAGAACGATTCGCAGTTAATCCTGGCCTGTTAGAAA
CATCAGAAGGCTGTAGACAAATACTGGGACAGCTACAACCATCCCTTCAGACAGGATCAGAAGAACTTAG
ATCATTATATAATACAGTAGCAACCCTCTATTGTGTGCATCAAAGGATAGAGATAAAAGACACCAAGGAA
GCTTTAGACAAGATAGAGGAAGAGCAAAACAAAAGTAAGACCACCGCACAGCAAGCGGCCGCTGATCTTC
AGACCTGGAGGAGGAGATATGAGGGACAATTGGAGAAGTGAATTATATAAATATAAAGTAGTAAAAATTG
AACCATTAGGAGTAGCACCCACCAAGGCAAAGAGAAGAGTGGTGCAGAGAGAAAAAAGAGCAGTGGGAAT
AGGAGCTTTGTTCCTTGGGTTCTTGGGAGCAGCAGGAAGCACTATGGGCGCAGCGTCAATGACGCTGACG
GTACAGGCCAGACAATTATTGTCTGGTATAGTGCAGCAGCAGAACAATTTGCTGAGGGCTATTGAGGCGC
AACAGCATCTGTTGCAACTCACAGTCTGGGGCATCAAGCAGCTCCAGGCAAGAATCCTGGCTGTGGAAAG
ATACCTAAAGGATCAACAGCTCCTGGGGATTTGGGGTTGCTCTGGAAAACTCATTTGCACCACTGCTGTG
CCTTGGAATGCTAGTTGGAGTAATAAATCTCTGGAACAGATTTGGAATCACACGACCTGGATGGAGTGGG
ACAGAGAAATTAACAATTACACAAGCTTAATACACTCCTTAATTGAAGAATCGCAAAACCAGCAAGAAAA
GAATGAACAAGAATTATTGGAATTAGATAAATGGGCAAGTTTGTGGAATTGGTTTAACATAACAAATTGG
CTGTGGTATATAAAATTATTCATAATGATAGTAGGAGGCTTGGTAGGTTTAAGAATAGTTTTTGCTGTAC
TTTCTATAGTGAATAGAGTTAGGCAGGGATATTCACCATTATCGTTTCAGACCCACCTCCCAACCCCGAG
GGGACCCGACAGGCCCGAAGGAATAGAAGAAGAAGGTGGAGAGAGAGACAGAGACAGATCCATTCGATTA
GTGAACGGATCTCGACGGTATCGGTTAACTTTTAAAAGAAAAGGGGGGATTGGGGGGTACAGTGCAGGGG
AAAGAATAGTAGACATAATAGCAACAGACATACAAACTAAAGAATTACAAAAACAAATTACAAAATTCAA
AATTTTATCGTCCAGTGTGGTGGAATTCTGCAGATATCACAACTTTGTATAGAAAAGTTGGCCTCCGCGC
CGGGTTTTGGCGCCTCCCGCGGGCGCCCCCCTCCTCACGGCGAGCGCTGCCACGTCAGACGAAGGGCGCA
GCGAGCGTCCTGATCCTTCCGCCCGGACGCTCAGGACAGCGGCCCGCTGCTCATAAGACTCGGCCTTAGA
ACCCCAGTATCAGCAGAAGGACATTTTAGGACGGGACTTGGGTGACTCTAGGGCACTGGTTTTCTTTCCA
GAGAGCGGAACAGGCGAGGAAAAGTAGTCCCTTCTCGGCGATTCTGCGGAGGGATCTCCGTGGGGCGGTG
AACGCCGATGATTATATAAGGACGCGCCGGGTGTGGCACAGCTAGTTCCGTCGCAGCCGGGATTTGGGTC
GCGGTTCTTGTTTGTGGATCGCTGTGATCGTCACTTGGTGAGTAGCGGGCTGCTGGGCTGGCCGGGGCTT
TCGTGGCCGCCGGGCCGCTCGGTGGGACGGAAGCGTGTGGAGAGACCGCCAAGGGCTGTAGTCTGGGTCC
GCGAGCAAGGTTGCCCTGAACTGGGGGTTGGGGGGAGCGCAGCAAAATGGCGGCTGTTCCCGAGTCTTGA
ATGGAAGACGCTTGTGAGGCGGGCTGTGAGGTCGTTGAAACAAGGTGGGGGGCATGGTGGGCGGCAAGAA
CCCAAGGTCTTGAGGCCTTCGCTAATGCGGGAAAGCTCTTATTCGGGTGAGATGGGCTGGGGCACCATCT
GGGGACCCTGACGTGAAGTTTGTCACTGACTGGAGAACTCGGTTTGTCGTCTGTTGCGGGGGCGGCAGTT
ATGGCGGTGCCGTTGGGCAGTGCACCCGTACCTTTGGGAGCGCGCGCCCTCGTCGTGTCGTGACGTCACC
CGTTCTGTTGGCTTATAATGCAGGGTGGGGCCACCTGCCGGTAGGTGTGCGGTAGGCTTTTCTCCGTCGC
AGGACGCAGGGTTCGGGCCTAGGGTAGGCTCTCCTGAATCGACAGGCGCCGGACCTCTGGTGAGGGGAGG
GATAAGTGAGGCGTCAGTTTCTTTGGTCGGTTTTATGTACCTATCTTCTTAAGTAGCTGAAGCTCCGGTT
TTGAACTATGCGCTCGGGGTTGGCGAGTGTGTTTTGTGAAGTTTTTTAGGCACCTTTTGAAATGTAATCA
TTTGGGTCAATATGTAATTTTCAGTGTTAGACTAGTAAATTGTCCGCTAAATTCTGGCCGTTTTTGGCTT
TTTTGTTAGACGGCCAACTTTTGTATACAAAGTGGGCCACCATGGGAATCCCGCTGCTGAACGCTAAACA
GATTCTGGGACAGCTGGACGGCGGGAGCGTGGCAGTCCTGCCTGTGGTCGACTCCACCAATCAGTACCTG
CTGGATCGAATCGGCGAGCTGAAGAGTGGGGATGCTTGCATTGCAGAATATCAGCAGGCAGGGAGAGGAA
GCAGAGGGAGGAAATGGTTCTCTCCTTTTGGAGCTAACCTGTACCTGAGTATGTTTTGGCGCCTGAAGCG
GGGACCAGCAGCAATCGGCCTGGGCCCGGTCATCGGAATTGTCATGGCAGAAGCGCTGCGAAAGCTGGGA
GCAGACAAGGTGCGAGTCAAATGGCCCAATGACCTGTATCTGCAGGATAGAAAGCTGGCAGGCATCCTGG
TGGAGCTGGCCGGAATAACAGGCGATGCTGCACAGATCGTCATTGGCGCCGGGATTAACGTGGCTATGAG
GCGCGTGGAGGAAAGCGTGGTCAATCAGGGCTGGATCACACTGCAGGAAGCAGGGATTAACCTGGACAGG
AATACTCTGGCCGCTATGCTGATCCGAGAGCTGCGGGCAGCCCTGGAACTGTTCGAGCAGGAAGGCCTGG
CTCCATATCTGTCACGGTGGGAGAAGCTGGATAACTTCATCAATAGACCCGTGAAGCTGATCATTGGGGA
CAAAGAGATTTTCGGGATTAGCCGGGGGATTGATAAACAGGGAGCCCTGCTGCTGGAACAGGACGGAGTT
ATCAAACCCTGGATGGGCGGAGAAATCAGTCTGCGGTCTGCCGAAAAGGCTAGCGGCAAGCCCATCCCCA
ACCCCCTGCTGGGCCTGGACAGCACCACAAGTTTGTACAAAAAAGCAGGCTTAGCCACCATGGACGATGC
CACCGTGCTGCGGAAGAAGGGCTACATCGTGGGCATCAACCTGGGCAAGGGCTCCTACGCCAAGGTGAAG
AGCGCCTATTCCGAGAGGCTGAAGTTCAATGTGGCCGTGAAGATCATCGACCGCAAGAAGACCCCCACAG
ATTTCGTGGAGAGGTTTCTGCCTCGCGAGATGGATATCCTGGCCACAGTGAACCACGGCTCTATCATCAA
GACCTACGAGATCTTTGAGACAAGCGACGGCAGAATCTATATCATCATGGAGCTGGGCGTGCAGGGCGAT
CTGCTGGAGTTCATCAAGTGCCAGGGCGCCCTGCACGAGGACGTGGCACGGAAGATGTTTAGACAGCTGA
GCAGCGCCGTGAAGTACTGCCACGACCTGGATATCGTGCACAGGGACCTGAAGTGTGAGAACCTGCTGCT
GGACAAGGATTTCAATATCAAGCTGTCTGACTTCGGCTTTAGCAAGCGGTGCCTGAGAGATTCTAACGGC
CGCATCATCCTGTCCAAGACCTTTTGTGGATCTGCCGCATATGCAGCACCTGAGGTGCTGCAGTCCATCC
CATACCAGCCCAAGGTGTATGATATCTGGTCTCTGGGCGTGATCCTGTACATCATGGTGTGCGGCAGCAT
GCCATATGACGATTCCGACATCAGGAAGATGCTGCGCATCCAGAAGGAGCACCGGGTGGACTTCCCAAGA
AGCAAGAATCTGACCTGCGAGTGTAAGGATCTGATCTACCGGATGCTGCAGCCCGACGTGTCCCAGAGAC
TGCACATCGATGAGATCCTGTCCCACTCTTGGCTGCAGCCCCCTAAGCCCAAGGCCACATCTAGCGCCAG
CTTTAAGAGGGAGGGCGAGGGCAAGTATCGCGCCGAGTGTAAGCTGGACACCAAGACAGGCCTGCGGCCT
GACCACAGACCAGATCACAAGCTGGGCGCCAAGACACAGCACCGGCTGCTGGTGGTGCCTGAGAACGAGA
ATAGGATGGAGGACCGCCTGGCCGAGACCTCTAGAGCCAAGGATCACCACATCAGCGGAGCAGAAGTGGG
CAAGGCCTCCACATAAAACCCAGCTTTCTTGTACAAAGTGGTGATATCCAGCACAGTGGCGGCCGCTCGA
CAATCAACCTCTGGATTACAAAATTTGTGAAAGATTGACTGGTATTCTTAACTATGTTGCTCCTTTTACG
CTATGTGGATACGCTGCTTTAATGCCTTTGTATCATGCTATTGCTTCCCGTATGGCTTTCATTTTCTCCT
CCTTGTATAAATCCTGGTTGCTGTCTCTTTATGAGGAGTTGTGGCCCGTTGTCAGGCAACGTGGCGTGGT
GTGCACTGTGTTTGCTGACGCAACCCCCACTGGTTGGGGCATTGCCACCACCTGTCAGCTCCTTTCCGGG
ACTTTCGCTTTCCCCCTCCCTATTGCCACGGCGGAACTCATCGCCGCCTGCCTTGCCCGCTGCTGGACAG
GGGCTCGGCTGTTGGGCACTGACAATTCCGTGGTGTTGTCGGGGAAGCTGACGTCCTTTCCATGGCTGCT
CGCCTGTGTTGCCACCTGGATTCTGCGCGGGACGTCCTTCTGCTACGTCCCTTCGGCCCTCAATCCAGCG
GACCTTCCTTCCCGCGGCCTGCTGCCGGCTCTGCGGCCTCTTCCGCGTCTTCGCCTTCGCCCTCAGACGA
GTCGGATCTCCCTTTGGGCCGCCTCCCCGCCTGGAATTCTACCGGGTAGGGGAGGCGCTTTTCCCAAGGC
AGTCTGGAGCATGCGCTTTAGCAGCCCCGCTGGGCACTTGGCGCTACACAAGTGGCCTCTGGCCTCGCAC
ACATTCCACATCCACCGGTAGGCGCCAACCGGCTCCGTTCTTTGGTGGCCCCTTCGCGCCACCTTCTACT
CCTCCCCTAGTCAGGAAGTTCCCCCCCGCCCCGCAGCTCGCGTCGTGCAGGACGTGACAAATGGAAGTAG
CACGTCTCACTAGTCTCGTGCAGATGGACAGCACCGCTGAGCAATGGAAGCGGGTAGGCCTTTGGGGCAG
CGGCCAATAGCAGCTTTGCTCCTTCGCTTTCTGGGCTCAGAGGCTGGGAAGGGGTGGGTCCGGGGGCGGG
CTCAGGGGCGGGCTCAGGGGCGGGGCGGGCGCCCGAAGGTCCTCCGGAGGCCCGGCATTCTGCACGCTTC
AAAAGCGCACGTCTGCCGCGCTGTTCTCCTCTTCCTCATCTCCGGGCCTTTCGACCTGCAGCCCAAGCTT
ACCATGACCGAGTACAAGCCCACGGTGCGCCTCGCCACCCGCGACGACGTCCCCAGGGCCGTACGCACCC
TCGCCGCCGCGTTCGCCGACTACCCCGCCACGCGCCACACCGTCGATCCGGACCGCCACATCGAGCGGGT
CACCGAGCTGCAAGAACTCTTCCTCACGCGCGTCGGGCTCGACATCGGCAAGGTGTGGGTCGCGGACGAC
GGCGCCGCGGTGGCGGTCTGGACCACGCCGGAGAGCGTCGAAGCGGGGGCGGTGTTCGCCGAGATCGGCC
CGCGCATGGCCGAGTTGAGCGGTTCCCGGCTGGCCGCGCAGCAACAGATGGAAGGCCTCCTGGCGCCGCA
CCGGCCCAAGGAGCCCGCGTGGTTCCTGGCCACCGTCGGCGTCTCGCCCGACCACCAGGGCAAGGGTCTG
GGCAGCGCCGTCGTGCTCCCCGGAGTGGAGGCGGCCGAGCGCGCCGGGGTGCCCGCCTTCCTGGAGACCT
CCGCGCCCCGCAACCTCCCCTTCTACGAGCGGCTCGGCTTCACCGTCACCGCCGACGTCGAGGTGCCCGA
AGGACCGCGCACCTGGTGCATGACCCGCAAGCCCGGTGCCTGACGCCCGCCCCACGACCCGCAGCGCCCG
ACCGAAAGGAGCGCACGACCCCATGCATCTCGAGGGCCCGGTACCTTTAAGACCAATGACTTACAAGGCA
GCTGTAGATCTTAGCCACTTTTTAAAAGAAAAGGGGGGACTGGAAGGGCTAGCTCACTCCCAACGAAGAC
AAGATCTGCTTTTTGCTTGTACTGGGTCTCTCTGGTTAGACCAGATCTGAGCCTGGGAGCTCTCTGGCTA
ACTAGGGAACCCACTGCTTAAGCCTCAATAAAGCTTGCCTTGAGTGCTTCAAGTAGTGTGTGCCCGTCTG
TTGTGTGACTCTGGTAACTAGAGATCCCTCAGACCCTTTTAGTCAGTGTGGAAAATCTCTAGCAGTAGTA
GTTCATGTCATCTTATTATTCAGTATTTATAACTTGCAAAGAAATGAATATCAGAGAGTGAGAGGAACTT
GTTTATTGCAGCTTATAATGGTTACAAATAAAGCAATAGCATCACAAATTTCACAAATAAAGCATTTTTT
TCACTGCATTCTAGTTGTGGTTTGTCCAAACTCATCAATGTATCTTATCATGTCTGGCTCTAGCTATCCC
GCCCCTAACTCCGCCCATCCCGCCCCTAACTCCGCCCAGTTCCGCCCATTCTCCGCCCCATGGCTGACTA
ATTTTTTTTATTTATGCAGAGGCCGAGGCCGCCTCGGCCTCTGAGCTATTCCAGAAGTAGTGAGGAGGCT
TTTTTGGAGGCCTAGGGACGTACCCAATTCGCCCTATAGTGAGTCGTATTACGCGCGCTCACTGGCCGTC
GTTTTACAACGTCGTGACTGGGAAAACCCTGGCGTTACCCAACTTAATCGCCTTGCAGCACATCCCCCTT
TCGCCAGCTGGCGTAATAGCGAAGAGGCCCGCACCGATCGCCCTTCCCAACAGTTGCGCAGCCTGAATGG
CGAATGGG
[124 nt withheld, positions 10089-10212]
C
[91 nt withheld, positions 10214-10304]
A
[49 nt withheld, positions 10306-10354]
CCTTTGACGTTGGAGTCCACGTTCTTT
[37 nt withheld, positions 10382-10418]
ACCCTATCTCGGTCTATTCTTTTGATTTATAAGGGATTTTGCCGATTTCGGCCTATTGGTTAAAAAATGA
GCTGATTTAACAAAAATTTAACGCGAATTTTAACAAAATATTAACGCTTACAATTT
Features (pLannotate 1.2.2; 32 found; start..end, strand, type, name):
     26..130     +  promoter       AmpR promoter: bla
    131..991     +  CDS            AmpR: β-lactamase; bla; confers resistance to ampicillin, carbenicillin, and related antibiotics
   1162..1750    +  rep_origin     ori: high-copy-number ColE1/pMB1/pBR322/pUC origin of replication
   1933..2025    +  CDS            lacI (fragment): lac repressor; lacI; The lac repressor binds to the lac operator to inhibit transcription in E. coli. This inhibition can be relieved by adding lactose or isopropyl-β-D-thiogalactopyranoside (IPTG).
   2038..2059    +  protein_bind   CAP binding site: CAP binding activates transcription in the presence of cAMP. E. coli catabolite activator protein
   2074..2104    +  promoter       lac promoter: promoter for the E. coli lac operon
   2112..2128    +  protein_bind   lac operator: The lac repressor binds to the lac operator to inhibit transcription in E. coli. This inhibition can be relieved by adding lactose or isopropyl-β-D-thiogalactopyranoside (IPTG). lac repressor encoded by lacI
   2173..2191    +  promoter       T3 promoter: promoter for bacteriophage T3 RNA polymerase
   2219..2445    +  promoter       RSV promoter: Rous sarcoma virus enhancer/promoter
   2446..2626    +  LTR            5' LTR (truncated): truncated 5' long terminal repeat (LTR) from HIV-1
   2673..2798    +  misc_feature   HIV-1 Ψ: packaging signal of human immunodeficiency virus type 1
   2782..3145    +  CDS            HIV-1 gag (fragment): gag protein from human immunodeficiency virus 1; gag
   3291..3524    +  misc_feature   RRE: The Rev response element (RRE) of HIV-1 allows for Rev-dependent mRNA export from the nucleus to the cytoplasm.
   3901..4001    +  CDS            Rev (fragment): human immunodeficiency virus 1 (HIV-1) Rev protein; rev; enhances nuclear export of unspliced and incompletely spliced viral mRNAs
   4020..4136    +  misc_feature   cPPT/CTS: central polypurine tract and central termination sequence of HIV-1
   4170..4190    +  protein_bind   attB4: mutant version of attB; core recombination site for the Gateway® BP reaction BP Clonase™
   4190..5401    +  promoter       UbC promoter: human ubiquitin C promoter
   5405..5423    -  protein_bind   attB5 (fragment): mutant version of attB; core recombination site for the Gateway® BP reaction BP Clonase™
   5438..6208    +  CDS            miniTurbo: N-terminally truncated mutant of the E. coli biotin ligase BioID engineered for improved catalytic efficiency (Branon et al., 2018)
   6257..6281    +  protein_bind   attB1: mutant version of attB; recombination site for the Gateway® BP reaction BP Clonase™
   6290..7363    +  CDS            TSSK2: TSSK2_HUMAN - Also known as DGSG, SPOGA2, STK22B. Experimental evidence at protein level: Swiss-Prot protein existence level 1. Testis-specific serine/threonine-protein kinase required during spermatid development. Phosphorylates TSKS at 'Ser-288' and SPAG16. Involved in the late stages of spermatogenesis, during the reconstruction of the cytoplasm. During spermatogenesis, required for the transformation of a ring-shaped structure around the base of the flagellum originating from the chromatoid body. From Homo sapiens (Human).
   7368..7392    -  protein_bind   attB2: mutant version of attB; recombination site for the Gateway® BP reaction BP Clonase™
   7422..8010    +  misc_feature   WPRE: woodchuck hepatitis virus posttranscriptional regulatory element
   8024..8523    +  promoter       PGK promoter: mouse phosphoglycerate kinase 1 promoter
   8544..9143    +  CDS            PuroR: puromycin N-acetyltransferase; pac from Streptomyces alboniger; confers resistance to puromycin
   9211..9348    +  CDS            nef (fragment): NEF_HV1LA - Experimental evidence at protein level: Swiss-Prot protein existence level 1. Extracellular Nef protein targets CD4(+) T-lymphocytes for apoptosis by interacting with CXCR4 surface receptors. From Human immunodeficiency virus type 1 group M subtype B (isolate Lai) (HIV-1).
   9334..9514    +  LTR            5' LTR (truncated): truncated 5' long terminal repeat (LTR) from HIV-1
   9586..9707    +  polyA_signal   SV40 poly(A) signal: SV40 polyadenylation signal
   9747..9882    +  rep_origin     SV40 ori: SV40 origin of replication
   9903..9921    -  promoter       T7 promoter: promoter for bacteriophage T7 RNA polymerase
   9929..10084   +  CDS            lacZα (fragment): LacZα fragment of β-galactosidase; lacZ fragment
  10089..10517   +  rep_origin     f1 ori (sequence partly withheld): f1 bacteriophage origin of replication; arrow indicates direction of (+) strand synthesis
