[The description below was written by a language model from this plasmid's Addgene catalogue record and pLannotate feature annotations shown in this document.]
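Description:
p663-UBC-miniTurbo-V5-TSSK2_IDG-K is a lentiviral mammalian expression clone built on the pDest663 Gateway destination backbone by multisite Gateway recombination. It is maintained in E. coli through a ColE1/pUC-type origin and an ampicillin resistance gene. The catalogue lists it as low copy, although the annotated origin is of the high-copy type. An f1 origin and residual lac/lacZα, T3 and T7 elements from the parental cloning vector are also present. The viral portion has a third-generation layout. An RSV promoter drives a truncated HIV-1 5' LTR, followed by the Ψ packaging signal with a gag fragment, the RRE for Rev-dependent export, and the cPPT/CTS. The downstream truncated LTR is followed by an SV40 poly(A) signal and SV40 origin. Packaging functions are not encoded in the plasmid and would have to be supplied in trans.

Between the LTRs, attB4, attB5, attB1 and attB2 scars mark the junctions of the three recombined modules. These are the human ubiquitin C promoter, the miniTurbo biotin ligase, and the human TSSK2 open reading frame, which encodes a testis-specific serine/threonine kinase involved in spermatid development. The catalogue describes the tag as N-terminal miniTurbo-V5. The V5 epitope is not separately annotated in the feature table, but a short gap between miniTurbo and attB1 could accommodate it. A WPRE follows the fusion to enhance transcript expression, and a separate mouse PGK promoter drives puromycin N-acetyltransferase for selection of transduced cells.

The plasmid was generated in a programme on understudied druggable kinases. It is intended for stable expression of the miniTurbo-tagged kinase, so that neighbouring proteins are biotinylated and can be identified by proteomics to map TSSK2 proximity networks.
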