Addgene plasmid #189894: p663-UBC-miniTurbo-V5-TSSK2_IDG-K
Purpose: Gateway destination clone of TSSK2 (human) tagged with N-terminal miniTurbo-V5 for generating protein-proximity networks using proximity-dependent biotinylation proteomics
Depositing lab: Ben Major. Depositing organization: Washington University in Saint Louis.
Backbone
  Vector backbone: pDest663
  Backbone manufacturer: PEL
  Backbone size w/o insert (bp): 9019
  Vector type: Mammalian Expression, Lentiviral ; Gateway Destination
  Selectable markers: Puromycin
Growth in bacteria
  Bacterial resistance: Ampicillin, 100 μg/mL
  Growth temperature: 30°C
  Growth strain: NEB Stable
  Copy number: Low Copy
Gene/Insert
  Gene/Insert name: TSSK2 (alt names: miniTurbo-V5-TSSK2; miniTurbo-V5)
  Species: H. sapiens (human)
  Entrez Gene: TSSK2 (a.k.a. DGS-G, SPOGA2, STK22B, TSK2)
  Promoter: Ubiquitin
  Tag / fusion protein: miniTurbo-V5 (N terminal on insert)
  Cloning method: Gateway Cloning
  Sequencing primers: 5′ TGAAGCTCCGGTTTTGAACT; 3′ AATAGACCCGTGAAGCTGATC
Terms and licenses: Academic/Nonprofit Terms; Industry Terms: Not Available to Industry
Depositor comments: These plasmids were generated as part of the Illuminating the Druggable Genome (IDG) program sponsored by the NIH Common Fund. The goal of this program is to identify, gather, and distribute information and resources for proteins that currently are not well-studied yet belong to commonly drug-targeted protein families: protein kinases, non-olfactory G-protein coupled receptors (GPCRs), and ion channels. The IDG program is designed to develop fundamental research tools for understudied proteins, elucidate their function, and disseminate the IDG-related resources and data to the greater scientific community. These lentiviral gateway destination plasmids were generated, as part of the Kinase-Data and Resource Generating Center (DRGC), using the single fragment or multisite gateway cloning technology. They were used for generating proteomics-based protein-interaction and protein-proximity networks that can be accessed through the kinase-DRGC website https://darkkinome.org/. Each plasmid has either an N- or C-terminal fusion protein (Flag/ V5/V5-miniTurbo/V5-TurboID/miniTurbo-V5/TurboID-V5) tagged understudied kinase driven under either a CMV or Ubiquitin (UBC) promoter. All inserts in the pENTR plasmids used to generate the deposited destination plasmids were end-sequenced and insert size validated prior to multi-site gateway cloning. The combined insert size of the single fragment or three fragment destination plasmids were confirmed by restriction digestion (BsrGI, and EcoRV for pDest667; BsrGI, EcoRV, and BstZ17I for pDest663; and BsrGI for pHAGE) and all plasmids were partially sequenced to ensure in-frame ORFs and fusion tags.
How to cite: p663-UBC-miniTurbo-V5-TSSK2_IDG-K was a gift from Ben Major (Addgene plasmid # 189894 ; http://n2t.net/addgene:189894 ; RRID:Addgene_189894)
